Addgene plasmid #107306: pCSD_FRB-TALETS3-3xFLAG-2xNLS
Purpose: Expresses TALE-VEGFA-TS3 fused to FRB in mammalian cells
Depositing lab: Scot Wolfe. Depositing organization: University of Massachusetts, Worcester.
Backbone
  Vector backbone: pCSDest2
  Backbone size w/o insert (bp): 4077
  Total vector size (bp): 6820
  Vector type: Mammalian Expression, CRISPR
Growth in bacteria
  Bacterial resistance: Ampicillin, 100 μg/mL
  Growth temperature: 37°C
  Growth strain: DH5alpha
  Copy number: High Copy
Gene/Insert
  Gene/Insert name: TALE_VEGFA-TS3
  Species: Synthetic
  Insert size (bp): 2743
  Promoter: CMV IE94
  Tag / fusion protein: FRB (N terminal on insert); 3x Flag, 2xNLS (C terminal on insert)
  Cloning method: Gibson Cloning
  Sequencing primers: 5′ Sp6; 3′ T3
Terms and licenses: Academic/Nonprofit Terms; Industry Terms: Not Available to Industry
How to cite: pCSD_FRB-TALETS3-3xFLAG-2xNLS was a gift from Scot Wolfe (Addgene plasmid # 107306 ; http://n2t.net/addgene:107306 ; RRID:Addgene_107306)
