[The description below was written by a language model from this plasmid's Addgene catalogue record and pLannotate feature annotations shown in this document.]
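Description:
pCSD_FRB-TALETS3-3xFLAG-2xNLS is a mammalian expression plasmid of about 6.8 kb built on the pCSDest2 backbone. It is maintained in E. coli through a high-copy ColE1/pUC-type origin and selected with ampicillin via the β-lactamase gene. The backbone also carries an f1 phage origin and remnants of the lac promoter/operator, lacI and lacZα regions, which play no role in expression of the insert.

The payload is a synthetic transcription activator-like effector (TALE) DNA-binding domain programmed to recognise target site 3 (TS3) of VEGFA. It is fused at its N-terminus to FRB, the FKBP-rapamycin binding domain of human FRAP, and at its C-terminus to a 3xFLAG epitope and, according to the catalogue entry, two nuclear localisation signals; the NLS copies are not separately annotated in the feature tables. The annotation software picks up the TALE scaffold only as flanking fragments homologous to the Xanthomonas effectors AvrXa10 and AvrBs3, with the intervening repeat array left unannotated. Transcription in mammalian cells is driven by the simian cytomegalovirus IE94 enhancer/promoter and terminated by an SV40 polyadenylation signal. An SP6 promoter sits just upstream of the coding region, which would permit in vitro transcription, and a T3 promoter and a partial T7 promoter lie downstream.

FRB dimerises with FKBP in the presence of rapamycin, so the design suggests drug-inducible recruitment of an FKBP-tagged partner to the VEGFA site. The CRISPR vector classification hints at a Cas9-related partner, but the record does not name one. The depositor and sequencing-derived records differ by only a few bases, within the promoter region.
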