Features (pLannotate 1.2.2; 18 found; start..end, strand, type, name):
     35..53      +  promoter       SP6 promoter: promoter for bacteriophage SP6 RNA polymerase
    109..387     +  CDS            FRB: FKBP-rapamycin binding domain of human FRAP
    373..930     +  CDS            avrXa10 (fragment): AVX10_XANOO - Experimental evidence at protein level: Swiss-Prot protein existence level 1. Avirulence protein. Induces the hypersensitive response (HR)in rice plants carrying the resistance gene Xa10. Activity depends on the presence of the core repeat domains; replacement with repeat domains from other proteins (AvrBs3 of X.euvesicatoria (AC P14727) or AvrXa7 of this organism) does not elicit the HR. Probably acts as a transcription factor in its host plant (rice) to induce plant resistance or disease. From Xanthomonas oryzae pv. oryzae.
   2419..2607    +  CDS            avrBs3 (fragment): AVRB3_XANEU - Experimental evidence at protein level: Swiss-Prot protein existence level 1. Avirulence protein. Acts as a transcription factor in C.annuum plants. In susceptible plants lacking the Bs3 resistance gene induces expression of a number of genes, including genes homologous to a family of auxin-induced genes, alpha-expansin genes, pectate lyase, anthocyanidin glucoside rhamnosyl transferase and at least one transcription factor, UPA20. Their expression leads to plant hypertrophy in mesophyll cells, probably mainly mediated by UPA20 (PubMed:17962565). In resistant plants induces the h
   2629..2694    +  CDS            3xFLAG: three tandem FLAG® epitope tags, followed by an enterokinase cleavage site
   2843..2860    -  promoter       T7 promoter (fragment): promoter for bacteriophage T7 RNA polymerase
   2865..2999    -  polyA_signal   SV40 poly(A) signal: SV40 polyadenylation signal
   3116..3134    -  promoter       T3 promoter: promoter for bacteriophage T3 RNA polymerase
   3179..3195    -  protein_bind   lac operator: The lac repressor binds to the lac operator to inhibit transcription in E. coli. This inhibition can be relieved by adding lactose or isopropyl-β-D-thiogalactopyranoside (IPTG). lac repressor encoded by lacI
   3203..3233    -  promoter       lac promoter: promoter for the E. coli lac operon
   3248..3269    -  protein_bind   CAP binding site: CAP binding activates transcription in the presence of cAMP. E. coli catabolite activator protein
   3282..3374    -  CDS            lacI (fragment): lac repressor; lacI; The lac repressor binds to the lac operator to inhibit transcription in E. coli. This inhibition can be relieved by adding lactose or isopropyl-β-D-thiogalactopyranoside (IPTG).
   3557..4145    -  rep_origin     ori: high-copy-number ColE1/pMB1/pBR322/pUC origin of replication
   4316..5176    -  CDS            AmpR: β-lactamase; bla; confers resistance to ampicillin, carbenicillin, and related antibiotics
   5177..5281    -  promoter       AmpR promoter: bla
   5334..5762    -  rep_origin     f1 ori (sequence partly withheld): f1 bacteriophage origin of replication; arrow indicates direction of (+) strand synthesis
   5767..5833    -  CDS            lacZα (fragment): LacZα fragment of β-galactosidase; lacZ fragment
   5836..6820    +  promoter       CMV IE94 promoter: enhancer/promoter region of simian cytomegalovirus major immediate early transcription unit IE94
>Addgene plasmid #107306 | pCSD_FRB-TALETS3-3xFLAG-2xNLS | depositor full sequence | sequence record 202460 | pCSD_FRB-TALETS3-3xFLAG-2xNLS sequence 6820 bps
CGCCATTCTGCCTGGGGACGTCGGAGCAAGCTTGATTTAGGTGACACTATAGAATACAAGCTACTTGTTC
TTTTTGCAGGATCTGCCACCATGGGTTCGGGCCGTACGATCCTCTGGCATGAGATGTGGCATGAAGGCCT
GGAAGAGGCATCTCGTTTGTACTTTGGGGAAAGGAACGTGAAAGGCATGTTTGAGGTGCTGGAGCCCTTG
CATGCTATGATGGAACGGGGCCCCCAGACTCTGAAGGAAACATCCTTTAATCAGGCCTATGGTCGAGATT
TAATGGAGGCCCAAGAGTGGTGCAGGAAGTACATGAAATCAGGGAATGTCAAGGACCTCACCCAAGCCTG
GGACCTCTATTATCATGTGTTCCGACGAATCTCAAAGGGCGCCGGCGGAAGCGGGGTACCTATGGTGGAC
TTGAGGACACTCGGTTATTCGCAACAGCAACAGGAGAAAATCAAGCCTAAGGTCAGGAGCACCGTCGCGC
AACACCACGAGGCGCTTGTGGGGCATGGCTTCACTCATGCGCATATTGTCGCGCTTTCACAGCACCCTGC
GGCGCTTGGGACGGTGGCTGTCAAATACCAAGATATGATTGCGGCCCTGCCCGAAGCCACGCACGAGGCA
ATTGTAGGGGTCGGTAAACAGTGGTCGGGAGCGCGAGCACTTGAGGCGCTGCTGACTGTGGCGGGTGAGC
TTAGGGGGCCTCCGCTCCAGCTCGACACCGGGCAGCTGCTGAAGATCGCGAAGAGAGGGGGAGTAACAGC
GGTAGAGGCAGTGCACGCCTGGCGCAATGCGCTCACCGGGGCCCCCTTGCCCCTGAACCTGACCCCGGAC
CAAGTGGTGGCTATCGCCAGCAACGGTGGCGGCAAGCAAGCGCTCGAAACGGTGCAGCGGCTGTTGCCGG
TGCTGTGCCAGGACCATGGCCTGACCCCGGACCAAGTGGTGGCTATCGCCAGCAACAATGGCGGCAAGCA
AGCGCTCGAAACGGTGCAGCGGCTGTTGCCGGTGCTGTGCCAGGACCATGGCCTGACCCCGGACCAAGTG
GTGGCTATCGCCAGCAACAATGGCGGCAAGCAAGCGCTCGAAACGGTGCAGCGGCTGTTGCCGGTGCTGT
GCCAGGACCATGGCCTGACCCCGGACCAAGTGGTGGCTATCGCCAGCAACATTGGCGGCAAGCAAGCGCT
CGAAACGGTGCAGCGGCTGTTGCCGGTGCTGTGCCAGGACCATGGCCTGACCCCGGACCAAGTGGTGGCT
ATCGCCAGCAACAATGGCGGCAAGCAAGCGCTCGAAACGGTGCAGCGGCTGTTGCCGGTGCTGTGCCAGG
ACCATGGCCTGACTCCGGACCAAGTGGTGGCTATCGCCAGCCACGATGGCGGCAAGCAAGCGCTCGAAAC
GGTGCAGCGGCTGTTGCCGGTGCTGTGCCAGGACCATGGCCTGACCCCGGACCAAGTGGTGGCTATCGCC
AGCAACAATGGCGGCAAGCAAGCGCTCGAAACGGTGCAGCGGCTGTTGCCGGTGCTGTGCCAGGACCATG
GCCTGACCCCGGACCAAGTGGTGGCTATCGCCAGCAACAATGGCGGCAAGCAAGCGCTCGAAACGGTGCA
GCGGCTGTTGCCGGTGCTGTGCCAGGACCATGGCCTGACCCCGGACCAAGTGGTGGCTATCGCCAGCAAC
AATGGCGGCAAGCAAGCGCTCGAAACGGTGCAGCGGCTGTTGCCGGTGCTGTGCCAGGACCATGGCCTGA
CCCCGGACCAAGTGGTGGCTATCGCCAGCAACAATGGCGGCAAGCAAGCGCTCGAAACGGTGCAGCGGCT
GTTGCCGGTGCTGTGCCAGGACCATGGCCTGACCCCGGACCAAGTGGTGGCTATCGCCAGCAACATTGGC
GGCAAGCAAGCGCTCGAAACGGTGCAGCGGCTGTTGCCGGTGCTGTGCCAGGACCATGGCCTGACCCCGG
ACCAAGTGGTGGCTATCGCCAGCAACAATGGCGGCAAGCAAGCGCTCGAAACGGTGCAGCGGCTGTTGCC
GGTGCTGTGCCAGGACCATGGCCTGACCCCGGACCAAGTGGTGGCTATCGCCAGCAACATTGGCGGCAAG
CAAGCGCTCGAAACGGTGCAGCGGCTGTTGCCGGTGCTGTGCCAGGACCATGGCCTGACCCCGGACCAAG
TGGTGGCTATCGCCAGCAACATTGGCGGCAAGCAAGCGCTCGAAACGGTGCAGCGGCTGTTGCCGGTGCT
GTGCCAGGACCATGGCCTGACCCCGGACCAAGTGGTGGCTATCGCCAGCAACAATGGCGGCAAGCAAGCG
CTCGAAACGGTGCAGCGGCTGTTGCCGGTGCTGTGCCAGGACCATGGCCTGACCCCGGACCAAGTGGTGG
CTATCGCTAATAATAACGGAGGACGGCCAGCCTTGGAGTCCATCGTAGCCCAATTGTCCAGGCCCGATCC
CGCGTTGGCTGCGTTAACGAATGACCATCTGGTGGCGTTGGCATGTCTTGGTGGACGACCCGCGCTCGAT
GCAGTCAAAAAGGGTCTGCCTCATGCTCCCGCATTGATCAAAAGAACCAACCGGCGGATTCCCGAGAGAA
CTTCCCATCGAGTCGCGGGATCCGGGTCGCTCGAGGGAGACTACAAAGACCATGACGGTGATTATAAAGA
TCATGACATCGATTACAAGGATGACGATGACAAGCAGGGGTCCGAGCTCGGATCGGGTAGAGCCGCGCCG
GCAGCTAAGAAAAAGAAACTGGATCAATTGGGCGCTAGCGGTAGTTCTGGAGGCTCAAGTGGCGCCGCTC
CAAAGAAGAAGCGTAAGGTATCTGAATTCTGATAATCTAGAACTATAGTGAGTCGTATTACGTAGATCCA
GACATGATAAGATACATTGATGAGTTTGGACAAACCACAACTAGAATGCAGTGAAAAAAATGCTTTATTT
GTGAAATTTGTGATGCTATTGCTTTATTTGTAACCATTATAAGCTGCAATAAACAAGTTAACAACAACAA
TTGCATTCATTTTATGTTTCAGGTTCAGGGGGAGGTGTGGGAGGTTTTTTAATTCGCGGCCGCGGCGCCA
ATGCATTGGGCCCGGTACGTACCCAGCTTTTGTTCCCTTTAGTGAGGGTTAATTGCGCGCTTGGCGTAAT
CATGGTCATAGCTGTTTCCTGTGTGAAATTGTTATCCGCTCACAATTCCACACAACATACGAGCCGGAAG
CATAAAGTGTAAAGCCTGGGGTGCCTAATGAGTGAGCTAACTCACATTAATTGCGTTGCGCTCACTGCCC
GCTTTCCAGTCGGGAAACCTGTCGTGCCAGCTGCATTAATGAATCGGCCAACGCGCGGGGAGAGGCGGTT
TGCGTATTGGGCGCTCTTCCGCTTCCTCGCTCACTGACTCGCTGCGCTCGGTCGTTCGGCTGCGGCGAGC
GGTATCAGCTCACTCAAAGGCGGTAATACGGTTATCCACAGAATCAGGGGATAACGCAGGAAAGAACATG
TGAGCAAAAGGCCAGCAAAAGGCCAGGAACCGTAAAAAGGCCGCGTTGCTGGCGTTTTTCCATAGGCTCC
GCCCCCCTGACGAGCATCACAAAAATCGACGCTCAAGTCAGAGGTGGCGAAACCCGACAGGACTATAAAG
ATACCAGGCGTTTCCCCCTGGAAGCTCCCTCGTGCGCTCTCCTGTTCCGACCCTGCCGCTTACCGGATAC
CTGTCCGCCTTTCTCCCTTCGGGAAGCGTGGCGCTTTCTCATAGCTCACGCTGTAGGTATCTCAGTTCGG
TGTAGGTCGTTCGCTCCAAGCTGGGCTGTGTGCACGAACCCCCCGTTCAGCCCGACCGCTGCGCCTTATC
CGGTAACTATCGTCTTGAGTCCAACCCGGTAAGACACGACTTATCGCCACTGGCAGCAGCCACTGGTAAC
AGGATTAGCAGAGCGAGGTATGTAGGCGGTGCTACAGAGTTCTTGAAGTGGTGGCCTAACTACGGCTACA
CTAGAAGGACAGTATTTGGTATCTGCGCTCTGCTGAAGCCAGTTACCTTCGGAAAAAGAGTTGGTAGCTC
TTGATCCGGCAAACAAACCACCGCTGGTAGCGGTGGTTTTTTTGTTTGCAAGCAGCAGATTACGCGCAGA
AAAAAAGGATCTCAAGAAGATCCTTTGATCTTTTCTACGGGGTCTGACGCTCAGTGGAACGAAAACTCAC
GTTAAGGGATTTTGGTCATGAGATTATCAAAAAGGATCTTCACCTAGATCCTTTTAAATTAAAAATGAAG
TTTTAAATCAATCTAAAGTATATATGAGTAAACTTGGTCTGACAGTTACCAATGCTTAATCAGTGAGGCA
CCTATCTCAGCGATCTGTCTATTTCGTTCATCCATAGTTGCCTGACTCCCCGTCGTGTAGATAACTACGA
TACGGGAGGGCTTACCATCTGGCCCCAGTGCTGCAATGATACCGCGAGACCCACGCTCACCGGCTCCAGA
TTTATCAGCAATAAACCAGCCAGCCGGAAGGGCCGAGCGCAGAAGTGGTCCTGCAACTTTATCCGCCTCC
ATCCAGTCTATTAATTGTTGCCGGGAAGCTAGAGTAAGTAGTTCGCCAGTTAATAGTTTGCGCAACGTTG
TTGCCATTGCTACAGGCATCGTGGTGTCACGCTCGTCGTTTGGTATGGCTTCATTCAGCTCCGGTTCCCA
ACGATCAAGGCGAGTTACATGATCCCCCATGTTGTGCAAAAAAGCGGTTAGCTCCTTCGGTCCTCCGATC
GTTGTCAGAAGTAAGTTGGCCGCAGTGTTATCACTCATGGTTATGGCAGCACTGCATAATTCTCTTACTG
TCATGCCATCCGTAAGATGCTTTTCTGTGACTGGTGAGTACTCAACCAAGTCATTCTGAGAATAGTGTAT
GCGGCGACCGAGTTGCTCTTGCCCGGCGTCAATACGGGATAATACCGCGCCACATAGCAGAACTTTAAAA
GTGCTCATCATTGGAAAACGTTCTTCGGGGCGAAAACTCTCAAGGATCTTACCGCTGTTGAGATCCAGTT
CGATGTAACCCACTCGTGCACCCAACTGATCTTCAGCATCTTTTACTTTCACCAGCGTTTCTGGGTGAGC
AAAAACAGGAAGGCAAAATGCCGCAAAAAAGGGAATAAGGGCGACACGGAAATGTTGAATACTCATACTC
TTCCTTTTTCAATATTATTGAAGCATTTATCAGGGTTATTGTCTCATGAGCGGATACATATTTGAATGTA
TTTAGAAAAATAAACAAATAGGGGTTCCGCGCACATTTCCCCGAAAAGTGCCACCTAAATTGTAAGCGTT
AATATTTTGTTAAAATTCGCGTTAAATTTTTGTTAAATCAGCTCATTTTTTAACCAATAGGCCGAAATCG
GCAAAATCCCTTATAAATCAAAAGAATAGACCGAGATAGGGT
[37 nt withheld, positions 5433-5469]
AAAGAACGTGGACTCCAACGTCAAAGG
[49 nt withheld, positions 5497-5545]
T
[91 nt withheld, positions 5547-5637]
G
[124 nt withheld, positions 5639-5762]
CCCATTCGCCATTCAGGCTGCGCAACTGTTGGGAAGGGCGATCGGTGCGGGCCTCTTCGCTATTACGCCA
GTCGACCATAGCCAATTCAATATGGCGTATATGGACTCATGCCAATTCAATATGGTGGATCTGGACCTGT
GCCAATTCAATATGGCGTATATGGACTCGTGCCAATTCAATATGGTGGATCTGGACCCCAGCCAATTCAA
TATGGCGGACTTGGCACCATGCCAATTCAATATGGCGGACTTGGCACTGTGCCAACTGGGGAGGGGTCTA
CTTGGCACGGTGCCAAGTTTGAGGAGGGGTCTTGGCCCTGTGCCAAGTCCGCCATATTGAATTGGCATGG
TGCCAATAATGGCGGCCATATTGGCTATATGCCAGGATCAATATATAGGCAATATCCAATATGGCCCTAT
GCCAATATGGCTATTGGCCAGGTTCAATACTATGTATTGGCCCTATGCCATATAGTATTCCATATATGGG
TTTTCCTATTGACGTAGATAGCCCCTCCCAATGGGCGGTCCCATATACCATATATGGGGCTTCCTAATAC
CGCCCATAGCCACTCCCCCATTGACGTCAATGGTCTCTATATATGGTCTTTCCTATTGACGTCATATGGG
CGGTCCTATTGACGTATATGGCGCCTCCCCCATTGACGTCAATTACGGTAAATGGCCCGCCTGGCTCAAT
GCCCATTGACGTCAATAGGACCACCCACCATTGACGTCAATGGGATGGCTCATTGCCCATTCATATCCGT
TCTCACGCCCCCTATTGACGTCAATGACGGTAAATGGCCCACTTGGCAGTACATCAATATCTATTAATAG
TAACTTGGCAAGTACATTACTATTGGAAGGACGCCAGGGTACATTGGCAGTACTCCCATTGACGTCAATG
GCGGTAAATGGCCCGCGATGGCTGCCAAGTACATCCCCATTGACGTCAATGGGGAGGGGCAATGACGCAA
ATGGGCGTTCCATTGACGTAAATGGGCGGTAGGCGTGCCTAATGGGAGGTCTATATAAGCAATGCTCGTT
TAGGGAAC
