Features (pLannotate 1.2.2; 18 found; start..end, strand, type, name):
     35..53      +  promoter       SP6 promoter: promoter for bacteriophage SP6 RNA polymerase
    109..387     +  CDS            FRB: FKBP-rapamycin binding domain of human FRAP
    373..930     +  CDS            avrXa10 (fragment): AVX10_XANOO - Experimental evidence at protein level: Swiss-Prot protein existence level 1. Avirulence protein. Induces the hypersensitive response (HR)in rice plants carrying the resistance gene Xa10. Activity depends on the presence of the core repeat domains; replacement with repeat domains from other proteins (AvrBs3 of X.euvesicatoria (AC P14727) or AvrXa7 of this organism) does not elicit the HR. Probably acts as a transcription factor in its host plant (rice) to induce plant resistance or disease. From Xanthomonas oryzae pv. oryzae.
   2419..2607    +  CDS            avrBs3 (fragment): AVRB3_XANEU - Experimental evidence at protein level: Swiss-Prot protein existence level 1. Avirulence protein. Acts as a transcription factor in C.annuum plants. In susceptible plants lacking the Bs3 resistance gene induces expression of a number of genes, including genes homologous to a family of auxin-induced genes, alpha-expansin genes, pectate lyase, anthocyanidin glucoside rhamnosyl transferase and at least one transcription factor, UPA20. Their expression leads to plant hypertrophy in mesophyll cells, probably mainly mediated by UPA20 (PubMed:17962565). In resistant plants induces the h
   2629..2694    +  CDS            3xFLAG: three tandem FLAG® epitope tags, followed by an enterokinase cleavage site
   2843..2860    -  promoter       T7 promoter (fragment): promoter for bacteriophage T7 RNA polymerase
   2865..2999    -  polyA_signal   SV40 poly(A) signal: SV40 polyadenylation signal
   3116..3134    -  promoter       T3 promoter: promoter for bacteriophage T3 RNA polymerase
   3179..3195    -  protein_bind   lac operator: The lac repressor binds to the lac operator to inhibit transcription in E. coli. This inhibition can be relieved by adding lactose or isopropyl-β-D-thiogalactopyranoside (IPTG). lac repressor encoded by lacI
   3203..3233    -  promoter       lac promoter: promoter for the E. coli lac operon
   3248..3269    -  protein_bind   CAP binding site: CAP binding activates transcription in the presence of cAMP. E. coli catabolite activator protein
   3282..3374    -  CDS            lacI (fragment): lac repressor; lacI; The lac repressor binds to the lac operator to inhibit transcription in E. coli. This inhibition can be relieved by adding lactose or isopropyl-β-D-thiogalactopyranoside (IPTG).
   3557..4145    -  rep_origin     ori: high-copy-number ColE1/pMB1/pBR322/pUC origin of replication
   4316..5176    -  CDS            AmpR: β-lactamase; bla; confers resistance to ampicillin, carbenicillin, and related antibiotics
   5177..5281    -  promoter       AmpR promoter: bla
   5334..5762    -  rep_origin     f1 ori (sequence partly withheld): f1 bacteriophage origin of replication; arrow indicates direction of (+) strand synthesis
   5767..5833    -  CDS            lacZα (fragment): LacZα fragment of β-galactosidase; lacZ fragment
   5840..6817    +  promoter       CMV IE94 promoter: enhancer/promoter region of simian cytomegalovirus major immediate early transcription unit IE94
>Addgene plasmid #107306 | pCSD_FRB-TALETS3-3xFLAG-2xNLS | addgene full sequence | sequence record 204787 | Addgene NGS Result
CGCCATTCTGCCTGGGGACGTCGGAGCAAGCTTGATTTAGGTGACACTATAGAATACAAGCTACTTGTTC
TTTTTGCAGGATCTGCCACCATGGGTTCGGGCCGTACGATCCTCTGGCATGAGATGTGGCATGAAGGCCT
GGAAGAGGCATCTCGTTTGTACTTTGGGGAAAGGAACGTGAAAGGCATGTTTGAGGTGCTGGAGCCCTTG
CATGCTATGATGGAACGGGGCCCCCAGACTCTGAAGGAAACATCCTTTAATCAGGCCTATGGTCGAGATT
TAATGGAGGCCCAAGAGTGGTGCAGGAAGTACATGAAATCAGGGAATGTCAAGGACCTCACCCAAGCCTG
GGACCTCTATTATCATGTGTTCCGACGAATCTCAAAGGGCGCCGGCGGAAGCGGGGTACCTATGGTGGAC
TTGAGGACACTCGGTTATTCGCAACAGCAACAGGAGAAAATCAAGCCTAAGGTCAGGAGCACCGTCGCGC
AACACCACGAGGCGCTTGTGGGGCATGGCTTCACTCATGCGCATATTGTCGCGCTTTCACAGCACCCTGC
GGCGCTTGGGACGGTGGCTGTCAAATACCAAGATATGATTGCGGCCCTGCCCGAAGCCACGCACGAGGCA
ATTGTAGGGGTCGGTAAACAGTGGTCGGGAGCGCGAGCACTTGAGGCGCTGCTGACTGTGGCGGGTGAGC
TTAGGGGGCCTCCGCTCCAGCTCGACACCGGGCAGCTGCTGAAGATCGCGAAGAGAGGGGGAGTAACAGC
GGTAGAGGCAGTGCACGCCTGGCGCAATGCGCTCACCGGGGCCCCCTTGCCCCTGAACCTGACCCCGGAC
CAAGTGGTGGCTATCGCCAGCAACGGTGGCGGCAAGCAAGCGCTCGAAACGGTGCAGCGGCTGTTGCCGG
TGCTGTGCCAGGACCATGGCCTGACCCCGGACCAAGTGGTGGCTATCGCCAGCAACAATGGCGGCAAGCA
AGCGCTCGAAACGGTGCAGCGGCTGTTGCCGGTGCTGTGCCAGGACCATGGCCTGACCCCGGACCAAGTG
GTGGCTATCGCCAGCAACAATGGCGGCAAGCAAGCGCTCGAAACGGTGCAGCGGCTGTTGCCGGTGCTGT
GCCAGGACCATGGCCTGACCCCGGACCAAGTGGTGGCTATCGCCAGCAACATTGGCGGCAAGCAAGCGCT
CGAAACGGTGCAGCGGCTGTTGCCGGTGCTGTGCCAGGACCATGGCCTGACCCCGGACCAAGTGGTGGCT
ATCGCCAGCAACAATGGCGGCAAGCAAGCGCTCGAAACGGTGCAGCGGCTGTTGCCGGTGCTGTGCCAGG
ACCATGGCCTGACTCCGGACCAAGTGGTGGCTATCGCCAGCCACGATGGCGGCAAGCAAGCGCTCGAAAC
GGTGCAGCGGCTGTTGCCGGTGCTGTGCCAGGACCATGGCCTGACCCCGGACCAAGTGGTGGCTATCGCC
AGCAACAATGGCGGCAAGCAAGCGCTCGAAACGGTGCAGCGGCTGTTGCCGGTGCTGTGCCAGGACCATG
GCCTGACCCCGGACCAAGTGGTGGCTATCGCCAGCAACAATGGCGGCAAGCAAGCGCTCGAAACGGTGCA
GCGGCTGTTGCCGGTGCTGTGCCAGGACCATGGCCTGACCCCGGACCAAGTGGTGGCTATCGCCAGCAAC
AATGGCGGCAAGCAAGCGCTCGAAACGGTGCAGCGGCTGTTGCCGGTGCTGTGCCAGGACCATGGCCTGA
CCCCGGACCAAGTGGTGGCTATCGCCAGCAACAATGGCGGCAAGCAAGCGCTCGAAACGGTGCAGCGGCT
GTTGCCGGTGCTGTGCCAGGACCATGGCCTGACCCCGGACCAAGTGGTGGCTATCGCCAGCAACATTGGC
GGCAAGCAAGCGCTCGAAACGGTGCAGCGGCTGTTGCCGGTGCTGTGCCAGGACCATGGCCTGACCCCGG
ACCAAGTGGTGGCTATCGCCAGCAACAATGGCGGCAAGCAAGCGCTCGAAACGGTGCAGCGGCTGTTGCC
GGTGCTGTGCCAGGACCATGGCCTGACCCCGGACCAAGTGGTGGCTATCGCCAGCAACATTGGCGGCAAG
CAAGCGCTCGAAACGGTGCAGCGGCTGTTGCCGGTGCTGTGCCAGGACCATGGCCTGACCCCGGACCAAG
TGGTGGCTATCGCCAGCAACATTGGCGGCAAGCAAGCGCTCGAAACGGTGCAGCGGCTGTTGCCGGTGCT
GTGCCAGGACCATGGCCTGACCCCGGACCAAGTGGTGGCTATCGCCAGCAACAATGGCGGCAAGCAAGCG
CTCGAAACGGTGCAGCGGCTGTTGCCGGTGCTGTGCCAGGACCATGGCCTGACCCCGGACCAAGTGGTGG
CTATCGCTAATAATAACGGAGGACGGCCAGCCTTGGAGTCCATCGTAGCCCAATTGTCCAGGCCCGATCC
CGCGTTGGCTGCGTTAACGAATGACCATCTGGTGGCGTTGGCATGTCTTGGTGGACGACCCGCGCTCGAT
GCAGTCAAAAAGGGTCTGCCTCATGCTCCCGCATTGATCAAAAGAACCAACCGGCGGATTCCCGAGAGAA
CTTCCCATCGAGTCGCGGGATCCGGGTCGCTCGAGGGAGACTACAAAGACCATGACGGTGATTATAAAGA
TCATGACATCGATTACAAGGATGACGATGACAAGCAGGGGTCCGAGCTCGGATCGGGTAGAGCCGCGCCG
GCAGCTAAGAAAAAGAAACTGGATCAATTGGGCGCTAGCGGTAGTTCTGGAGGCTCAAGTGGCGCCGCTC
CAAAGAAGAAGCGTAAGGTATCTGAATTCTGATAATCTAGAACTATAGTGAGTCGTATTACGTAGATCCA
GACATGATAAGATACATTGATGAGTTTGGACAAACCACAACTAGAATGCAGTGAAAAAAATGCTTTATTT
GTGAAATTTGTGATGCTATTGCTTTATTTGTAACCATTATAAGCTGCAATAAACAAGTTAACAACAACAA
TTGCATTCATTTTATGTTTCAGGTTCAGGGGGAGGTGTGGGAGGTTTTTTAATTCGCGGCCGCGGCGCCA
ATGCATTGGGCCCGGTACGTACCCAGCTTTTGTTCCCTTTAGTGAGGGTTAATTGCGCGCTTGGCGTAAT
CATGGTCATAGCTGTTTCCTGTGTGAAATTGTTATCCGCTCACAATTCCACACAACATACGAGCCGGGAG
CATAAAGTGTAAAGCCTGGGGTGCCTAATGAGTGAGCTAACTCACATTAATTGCGTTGCGCTCACTGCCC
GCTTTCCAGTCGGGAAACCTGTCGTGCCAGCTGCATTAATGAATCGGCCAACGCGCGGGGAGAGGCGGTT
TGCGTATTGGGCGCTCTTCCGCTTCCTCGCTCACTGACTCGCTGCGCTCGGTCGTTCGGCTGCGGCGAGC
GGTATCAGCTCACTCAAAGGCGGTAATACGGTTATCCACAGAATCAGGGGATAACGCAGGAAAGAACATG
TGAGCAAAAGGCCAGCAAAAGGCCAGGAACCGTAAAAAGGCCGCGTTGCTGGCGTTTTTCCATAGGCTCC
GCCCCCCTGACGAGCATCACAAAAATCGACGCTCAAGTCAGAGGTGGCGAAACCCGACAGGACTATAAAG
ATACCAGGCGTTTCCCCCTGGAAGCTCCCTCGTGCGCTCTCCTGTTCCGACCCTGCCGCTTACCGGATAC
CTGTCCGCCTTTCTCCCTTCGGGAAGCGTGGCGCTTTCTCATAGCTCACGCTGTAGGTATCTCAGTTCGG
TGTAGGTCGTTCGCTCCAAGCTGGGCTGTGTGCACGAACCCCCCGTTCAGCCCGACCGCTGCGCCTTATC
CGGTAACTATCGTCTTGAGTCCAACCCGGTAAGACACGACTTATCGCCACTGGCAGCAGCCACTGGTAAC
AGGATTAGCAGAGCGAGGTATGTAGGCGGTGCTACAGAGTTCTTGAAGTGGTGGCCTAACTACGGCTACA
CTAGAAGAACAGTATTTGGTATCTGCGCTCTGCTGAAGCCAGTTACCTTCGGAAAAAGAGTTGGTAGCTC
TTGATCCGGCAAACAAACCACCGCTGGTAGCGGTGGTTTTTTTGTTTGCAAGCAGCAGATTACGCGCAGA
AAAAAAGGATCTCAAGAAGATCCTTTGATCTTTTCTACGGGGTCTGACGCTCAGTGGAACGAAAACTCAC
GTTAAGGGATTTTGGTCATGAGATTATCAAAAAGGATCTTCACCTAGATCCTTTTAAATTAAAAATGAAG
TTTTAAATCAATCTAAAGTATATATGAGTAAACTTGGTCTGACAGTTACCAATGCTTAATCAGTGAGGCA
CCTATCTCAGCGATCTGTCTATTTCGTTCATCCATAGTTGCCTGACTCCCCGTCGTGTAGATAACTACGA
TACGGGAGGGCTTACCATCTGGCCCCAGTGCTGCAATGATACCGCGAGACCCACGCTCACCGGCTCCAGA
TTTATCAGCAATAAACCAGCCAGCCGGAAGGGCCGAGCGCAGAAGTGGTCCTGCAACTTTATCCGCCTCC
ATCCAGTCTATTAATTGTTGCCGGGAAGCTAGAGTAAGTAGTTCGCCAGTTAATAGTTTGCGCAACGTTG
TTGCCATTGCTACAGGCATCGTGGTGTCACGCTCGTCGTTTGGTATGGCTTCATTCAGCTCCGGTTCCCA
ACGATCAAGGCGAGTTACATGATCCCCCATGTTGTGCAAAAAAGCGGTTAGCTCCTTCGGTCCTCCGATC
GTTGTCAGAAGTAAGTTGGCCGCAGTGTTATCACTCATGGTTATGGCAGCACTGCATAATTCTCTTACTG
TCATGCCATCCGTAAGATGCTTTTCTGTGACTGGTGAGTACTCAACCAAGTCATTCTGAGAATAGTGTAT
GCGGCGACCGAGTTGCTCTTGCCCGGCGTCAATACGGGATAATACCGCGCCACATAGCAGAACTTTAAAA
GTGCTCATCATTGGAAAACGTTCTTCGGGGCGAAAACTCTCAAGGATCTTACCGCTGTTGAGATCCAGTT
CGATGTAACCCACTCGTGCACCCAACTGATCTTCAGCATCTTTTACTTTCACCAGCGTTTCTGGGTGAGC
AAAAACAGGAAGGCAAAATGCCGCAAAAAAGGGAATAAGGGCGACACGGAAATGTTGAATACTCATACTC
TTCCTTTTTCAATATTATTGAAGCATTTATCAGGGTTATTGTCTCATGAGCGGATACATATTTGAATGTA
TTTAGAAAAATAAACAAATAGGGGTTCCGCGCACATTTCCCCGAAAAGTGCCACCTAAATTGTAAGCGTT
AATATTTTGTTAAAATTCGCGTTAAATTTTTGTTAAATCAGCTCATTTTTTAACCAATAGGCCGAAATCG
GCAAAATCCCTTATAAATCAAAAGAATAGACCGAGATAGGGT
[37 nt withheld, positions 5433-5469]
AAAGAACGTGGACTCCAACGTCAAAGG
[49 nt withheld, positions 5497-5545]
T
[91 nt withheld, positions 5547-5637]
G
[124 nt withheld, positions 5639-5762]
CCCATTCGCCATTCAGGCTGCGCAACTGTTGGGAAGGGCGATCGGTGCGGGCCTCTTCGCTATTACGCCA
GTCGACCGCCAATTCAATATGGCGTATATGGACTCATGCCAATTCAATATGGTGGATCTGGACCTGTGCC
AATTCAATATGGCGTATATGGACTCGTGCCAATTCAATATGGTGGATCTGGACCCCAGCCAATTCAATAT
GGCGGACTTGGCACCATGCCAATTCAATATGGCGGACCTGGCACTGTGCCAACTGGGGAGGGGTCTACTT
GGCACGGTGCCAAGTTTGAGGAGGGGTCTTGGCCCTGTGCCAAGTCCGCCATATTGAATTGGCATGGTGC
CAATAATGGCGGCCATATTGGCTATATGCCAGGATCAATATATAGGCAATATCCAATATGGCCCTATGCC
AATATGGCTATTGGCCAGGTTCAATACTATGTATTGGCCCTATGCCATATAGTATTCCATATATGGGTTT
TCCTATTGACGTAGATAGCCCCTCCCAATGGGCGGTCCCATATACCATATATGGGGCTTCCTAATACCGC
CCATAGCCACTCCCCCATTGACGTCAATGGTCTCTATATATGGTCTTTCCTATTGACGTCATATGGGCGG
TCCTATTGACGTATATGGCGCCTCCCCCATTGACGTCAATTACGGTAAATGGCCCGCCTGGCTCAATGCC
CATTGACGTCAATAGGACCACCCACCATTGACGTCAATGGGATGGCTCATTGCCCATTCATATCCGTTCT
CACGCCCCCTATTGACGTCAATGACGGTAAATGGCCCACTTGGCAGTACATCAATATCTATTAATAGTAA
CTTGGCAAGTACATTACTATTGGAAGTACGCCAGGGTACATTGGCAGTACTCCCATTGACGTCAATGGCG
GTAAATGGCCCGCGATGGCTGCCAAGTACATCCCCATTGACGTCAATGGGGAGGGGCAATGACGCAAATG
GGCGTTCCATTGACGTAAATGGGCGGTAGGCGTGCCTAATGGGAGGTCTATATAAGCAATGCTCGTTTAG
GGAAC
